>Addgene plasmid #44333 | pMX_mTBP | depositor full sequence | sequence record 60331 | pMX_mTBP sequence 5725 bps
CCCGAAAAGTGCCACCTGCATAATGAAAGACCCCACCTGTAGGTTTGGCAAGCTAGCTTAAGTAACGCCA
TTTTGCAAGGCATGGAAAAATACATAACTGAGAATAGAAAAGTTCAGATCAAGGTCAGGAACAGATGGAA
CAGCTGAATATGGGCCAAACAGGATATCTGTGGTAAGCAGTTCCTGCCCCGGCTCAGGGCCAAGAACAGA
TGGAACAGCTGAATATGGGCCAAACAGGATATCTGTGGTAAGCAGTTCCTGCCCCGGCTCAGGGCCAAGA
ACAGATGGTCCCCAGATGCGGTCCAGCCCTCAGCAGTTTCTAGAGAACCATCAGATGTTTCCAGGGTGCC
CCAAGGACCTGAAATGACCCTGTGCCTTATTTGAACTAACCAATCAGTTCGCTTCTCGCTTCTGTTCGCG
CGCTTCTGCTCCCCGAGCTCAATAAAAGAGCCCACAACCCCTCACTCGGCGCGCCAGTCCTCCGATTGAC
TGAGTCGCCCGGGTACCCGTGTATCCAATAAACCCTCTTGCAGTTGCATCCGACTTGTGGTCTCGCTGTT
CCTTGGGAGGGTCTCCTCTGAGTGATTGACTACCCGTCAGCGGGGGTCTTTCATTTGGGGGCTCGTCCGG
GATCGGGAGACCCCTGCCCAGGGACCACCGACCCACCACCGGGAGGTAAGCTGGCCAGCAACTTATCTGT
GTCTGTCCGATTGTCTAGTGTCTATGACTGATTTTATGCGCCTGCGTCGGTACTAGTTAGCTAACTAGCT
CTGTATCTGGCGGACCCGTGGTGGAACTGACGAGTTCGGAACACCCGGCCGCAACCCTGGGAGACGTCCC
AGGGACTTCGGGGGCCGTTTTTGTGGCCCGACCTGAGTCCAAAAATCCCGATCGTTTTGGACTCTTTGGT
GCACCCCCCTAATAGGAGGGATATGTGGTTCTGGTAGGAGACGAGAACCTAAAACAGTTCCCGCCTCCGT
CTGAATTTTTGCTTTCGGTTTGGGACCGAAGCCGCGCCGCGCGTCTTGTCTGCTGCAGCATCGTTCTGTG
TTGTCTCTGTCTGACTGTGTTTCTGTATTTGTCTGAAAATTAGGGCCAGACTGTTACCACTCCCTTAAGT
TTGACCTTAGGTCACTGGAAAGATGTCGAGCGGATCGCTCACAACCAGTCGGTAGATGTCAAGAAGAGAC
GTTGGGTTACCTTCTGCTCTGCAGAATGGCCAACCTTTAACGTCGGATGGCCGCGAGACGGCACCTTTAA
CCGAGACCTCATCACCCAGGTTAAGATCAAGGTCTTTTCACCTGGCCCGCATGGACACCCAGACCAGGTC
CCCTACATCGTGACCTGGGAAGCCTTGGCTTTTGACCCCCCTCCCTGGGTCAAGCCCTTTGTACACCCTA
AGCCTCCGCCTCCTCTTCCTCCATCCGCCCCGTCTCTCCCCCTTGAACCTCCTCGTTCGACCCCGCCTCG
ATCCTCCCTTTATCCAGCCCTCACTCCTTCTCTAGGCGCCCCCATATGGCCATATGAGATCTTATATGGG
GCACCCCCGCCCCTTGTAAACTTCCCTGACCCTGACATGACAAGAGTTACTAACAGCCCCTCTCTCCAAG
CTCACTTACAGGCTCTCTACTTAGTCCAGCACGAAGTCTGGAGACCTCTGGCGGCAGCCTACCAAGAACA
ACTGGACCGACCGGTGGTACCTCACCCTTACCGAGTCGGCGACACAGTGTGGGTCCGCCGACACCAGACT
AAGAACCTAGAACCTCGCTGGAAAGGACCTTACACAGTCCTGCTGACCACCCCCACCGCCCTCAAAGTAG
ACGGCATCGCAGCTTGGATACACGCCGCCCACGTGAAGGCTGCCGACCCCGGGGGTGGACCATCCTCTAG
ACTGCCGGATCTAGCTAGTTAATTAAGGATCCCAGTGTGGTGGTACGGGAATTGAATCATGGACCAGAAC
AACAGCCTTCCACCTTATGCTCAGGGCTTGGCCTCCCCACAGGGCGCCATGACTCCTGGAATTCCCATCT
TTAGTCCAATGATGCCTTACGGCACAGGACTTACTCCACAGCCTATTCAGAACACCAACAGTCTCTCTAT
TTTGGAAGAGCAACAAAGACAGCAGCAGCAACAGCAACAGCAGCAGCAACAACAGCAGGCAGTAGCAACT
GCAGCAGCCTCAGTACAGCAATCAACATCTCAGCAACCCACACAGGGTGCCTCAGGCCAGACCCCACAAC
TCTTCCATTCTCAAACTCTGACCACTGCACCGTTGCCAGGCACCACCCCCTTGTACCCTTCACCAATGAC
TCCTATGACCCCTATCACTCCTGCCACACCAGCTTCTGAGAGCTCTGGAATTGTACCGCAGCTTCAAAAT
ATTGTATCTACCGTGAATCTTGGCTGTAAACTTGACCTAAAGACCATTGCACTTCGTGCAAGAAATGCTG
AATATAATCCCAAGCGATTTGCTGCAGTCATCATGAGAATAAGAGAGCCACGGACAACTGCGTTGATTTT
CAGTTCTGGAAAAATGGTGTGCACAGGAGCCAAGAGTGAAGAACAATCCAGACTAGCAGCAAGAAAATAT
GCTAGAGTTGTGCAGAAGTTGGGCTTCCCAGCTAAGTTCTTAGACTTCAAGATCCAGAACATGGTGGGGA
GCTGTGATGTGAAGTTCCCTATAAGGCTGGAAGGCCTTGTGCTGACCCACCAGCAGTTCAGTAGCTATGA
GCCAGAATTATTTCCTGGATTAATCTACAGAATGATCAAACCCAGAATCGTTCTCCTTATTTTTGTTTCT
GGAAAAGTTGTATTAACAGGTGCTAAAGTTAGAGCAGAGATTTATGAAGCATTTGAAAACATCTACCCCA
TCTTAAAGGGATTCAGGAAGACCACATAGTTGTCTGCCATGTTCTAATTCCAGCTGAGCGCCGGTCGCTA
CCATTACCAGTTGGTCTGGTGTCAAAAATAATAATAACCGGGCAGGCCATGTCTGCCCGTATTTCGCGTA
AGGAAATCCATTATGTACTATTTAAACTCGAGCGGCCGCCAGCACAGTGGTCGACGATAAAATAAAAGAT
TTTATTTAGTCTCCAGAAAAAGGGGGGAATGAAAGACCCCACCTGTAGGTTTGGCAAGCTAGCTTAAGTA
ACGCCATTTTGCAAGGCATGGAAAAATACATAACTGAGAATAGAGAAGTTCAGATCAAGGTCAGGAACAG
ATGGAACAGCTGAATATGGGCCAAACAGGATATCTGTGGTAAGCAGTTCCTGCCCCGGCTCAGGGCCAAG
AACAGATGGAACAGCTGAATATGGGCCAAACAGGATATCTGTGGTAAGCAGTTCCTGCCCCGGCTCAGGG
CCAAGAACAGATGGTCCCCAGATGCGGTCCAGCCCTCAGCAGTTTCTAGAGAACCATCAGATGTTTCCAG
GGTGCCCCAAGGACCTGAAATGACCCTGTGCCTTATTTGAACTAACCAATCAGTTCGCTTCTCGCTTCTG
TTCGCGCGCTTCTGCTCCCCGAGCTCAATAAAAGAGCCCACAACCCCTCACTCGGGGCGCCAGTCCTCCG
ATTGACTGAGTCGCCCGGGTACCCGTGTATCCAATAAACCCTCTTGCAGTTGCATCCGACTTGTGGTCTC
GCTGTTCCTTGGGAGGGTCTCCTCTGAGTGATTGACTACCCGTCAGCGGGGGTCTTTCACATGCAGCATG
TATCAAAATTAATTTGGTTTTTTTTCTTAAGTATTTACATTAAATGGCCATAGTTGCATTAATGAATCGG
CCAACGCGCGGGGAGAGGCGGTTTGCGTATTGGGCGCTCTTCCGCTTCCTCGCTCACTGACTCGCTGCGC
TCGGTCGTTCGGCTGCGGCGAGCGGTATCAGCTCACTCAAAGGCGGTAATACGGTTATCCACAGAATCAG
GGGATAACGCAGGAAAGAACATGTGAGCAAAAGGCCAGCAAAAGGCCAGGAACCGTAAAAAGGCCGCGTT
GCTGGCGTTTTTCCATAGGCTCCGCCCCCCTGACGAGCATCACAAAAATCGACGCTCAAGTCAGAGGTGG
CGAAACCCGACAGGACTATAAAGATACCAGGCGTTTCCCCCTGGAAGCTCCCTCGTGCGCTCTCCTGTTC
CGACCCTGCCGCTTACCGGATACCTGTCCGCCTTTCTCCCTTCGGGAAGCGTGGCGCTTTCTCATAGCTC
ACGCTGTAGGTATCTCAGTTCGGTGTAGGTCGTTCGCTCCAAGCTGGGCTGTGTGCACGAACCCCCCGTT
CAGCCCGACCGCTGCGCCTTATCCGGTAACTATCGTCTTGAGTCCAACCCGGTAAGACACGACTTATCGC
CACTGGCAGCAGCCACTGGTAACAGGATTAGCAGAGCGAGGTATGTAGGCGGTGCTACAGAGTTCTTGAA
GTGGTGGCCTAACTACGGCTACACTAGAAGAACAGTATTTGGTATCTGCGCTCTGCTGAAGCCAGTTACC
TTCGGAAAAAGAGTTGGTAGCTCTTGATCCGGCAAACAAACCACCGCTGGTAGCGGTGGTTTTTTTGTTT
GCAAGCAGCAGATTACGCGCAGAAAAAAAGGATCTCAAGAAGATCCTTTGATCTTTTCTACGGGGTCTGA
CGCTCAGTGGAACGAAAACTCACGTTAAGGGATTTTGGTCATGAGATTATCAAAAAGGATCTTCACCTAG
ATCCTTTTGCGGCCGGCCGCAAATCAATCTAAAGTATATATGAGTAAACTTGGTCTGACAGTTACCAATG
CTTAATCAGTGAGGCACCTATCTCAGCGATCTGTCTATTTCGTTCATCCATAGTTGCCTGACTCCCCGTC
GTGTAGATAACTACGATACGGGAGGGCTTACCATCTGGCCCCAGTGCTGCAATGATACCGCGAGACCCAC
GCTCACCGGCTCCAGATTTATCAGCAATAAACCAGCCAGCCGGAAGGGCCGAGCGCAGAAGTGGTCCTGC
AACTTTATCCGCCTCCATCCAGTCTATTAATTGTTGCCGGGAAGCTAGAGTAAGTAGTTCGCCAGTTAAT
AGTTTGCGCAACGTTGTTGCCATTGCTACAGGCATCGTGGTGTCACGCTCGTCGTTTGGTATGGCTTCAT
TCAGCTCCGGTTCCCAACGATCAAGGCGAGTTACATGATCCCCCATGTTGTGCAAAAAAGCGGTTAGCTC
CTTCGGTCCTCCGATCGTTGTCAGAAGTAAGTTGGCCGCAGTGTTATCACTCATGGTTATGGCAGCACTG
CATAATTCTCTTACTGTCATGCCATCCGTAAGATGCTTTTCTGTGACTGGTGAGTACTCAACCAAGTCAT
TCTGAGAATAGTGTATGCGGCGACCGAGTTGCTCTTGCCCGGCGTCAATACGGGATAATACCGCGCCACA
TAGCAGAACTTTAAAAGTGCTCATCATTGGAAAACGTTCTTCGGGGCGAAAACTCTCAAGGATCTTACCG
CTGTTGAGATCCAGTTCGATGTAACCCACTCGTGCACCCAACTGATCTTCAGCATCTTTTACTTTCACCA
GCGTTTCTGGGTGAGCAAAAACAGGAAGGCAAAATGCCGCAAAAAAGGGAATAAGGGCGACACGGAAATG
TTGAATACTCATACTCTTCCTTTTTCAATATTATTGAAGCATTTATCAGGGTTATTGTCTCATGAGCGGA
TACATATTTGAATGTATTTAGAAAAATAAACAAATAGGGGTTCCGCGCACATTTC
Features (pLannotate 1.2.2; 12 found; start..end, strand, type, name):
     22..615     +  LTR            LTR: long terminal repeat from Moloney murine leukemia virus
    678..877     +  misc_feature   MMLV Ψ: packaging signal of Moloney murine leukemia virus (MMLV)
    929..1017    +  misc_feature   MESV Ψ (fragment): packaging signal of murine embryonic stem cell virus
   1094..1510    +  CDS            gag (truncated): truncated Moloney murine leukemia virus (MMLV) gag gene lacking the start codon
   1520..1894    +  misc_feature   pol region: Moloney murine leukemia virus (MMLV) pol region containing the splice acceptor site
   1949..2896    +  CDS            Tbp: TBP_MOUSE - Also known as Tfiid. Experimental evidence at protein level: Swiss-Prot protein existence level 1. General transcription factor that functions at the core of the DNA-binding multiprotein factor TFIID. Binding of TFIID to the TATA box is the initial transcriptional step of the pre-initiation complex (PIC), playing a role in the activation of eukaryotic genes transcribed by RNA polymerase II. Component of a BRF2-containing transcription factor complex that regulates transcription mediated by RNA polymerase III. Component of the transcription factor SL1/TIF-IB complex, which is involv
   3108..3229    +  LTR            3' LTR (ΔU3) (fragment): self-inactivating 3' long terminal repeat (LTR) from Moloney murine leukemia virus
   3230..3699    +  LTR            LTR: long terminal repeat from Moloney murine leukemia virus
   3765..3817    -  CDS            lacI (fragment): lac repressor; lacI; The lac repressor binds to the lac operator to inhibit transcription in E. coli. This inhibition can be relieved by adding lactose or isopropyl-β-D-thiogalactopyranoside (IPTG).
   4000..4588    -  rep_origin     ori: high-copy-number ColE1/pMB1/pBR322/pUC origin of replication
   4752..5612    -  CDS            AmpR: β-lactamase; bla; confers resistance to ampicillin, carbenicillin, and related antibiotics
   5613..5717    -  promoter       AmpR promoter: bla
