[The description below was written by a language model from this plasmid's Addgene catalogue record and pLannotate feature annotations shown in this document.]
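Description:
pMX_mTBP is a 5,725 bp Moloney murine leukemia virus (MMLV)-based retroviral expression vector built on the pMX backbone, carrying the mouse TATA-binding protein (Tbp) coding sequence. In bacteria it replicates from a high-copy ColE1/pUC-type origin and is selected through a β-lactamase (AmpR) cassette with its own bla promoter, conferring ampicillin resistance. The annotation shows no mammalian selection marker or fluorescent reporter, so transduced cells are not directly selectable from this construct alone. A short lacI fragment next to the origin appears to be a non-functional backbone remnant.

The retroviral cassette begins with the 5′ MMLV LTR, which is the promoter driving expression of the insert. It is followed by the MMLV packaging signal (Ψ), a fragment annotated as MESV Ψ, a truncated gag lacking its start codon (extending the packaging region without producing Gag protein), and a pol-derived segment containing the splice acceptor. The roughly 950 bp Tbp open reading frame lies downstream, cloned at EcoRI sites that were destroyed in the process, and no epitope tag is annotated. The 3′ end is annotated as a short ΔU3 LTR fragment directly abutting a longer MMLV LTR segment; together these most likely represent a single 3′ LTR, and the record gives no indication that the vector is self-inactivating.

Because gag, pol and env functions are absent, infectious particles must be made in packaging cells that supply these in trans, after which the provirus integrates and stably expresses TBP, the TATA box-binding core subunit of TFIID. The associated study concerns the role of TFIID in the pluripotency transcription circuitry, consistent with use for ectopic TBP expression in mouse cells.
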