Addgene plasmid #44333: pMX_mTBP
Depositing lab: Marc Timmers. Depositing organization: University Medical Centre Utrecht. Publication: A central role for TFIID in the pluripotent transcription circuitry. Pijnappel WW, Esch D, Baltissen MP, Wu G, Mischerikow N, Bergsma AJ, van der Wal E, Han DW, Bruch Hv, Moritz S, Lijnzaad P, Altelaar AF, Sameith K, Zaehres H, Heck AJ, Holstege FC, Scholer HR, Timmers HT. Nature. 2013 Mar 28;495(7442):516-9. doi: 10.1038/nature11970. Epub 2013 Mar 17. PubMed 23503660.
Backbone
  Vector backbone: pMX
  Total vector size (bp): 5725
  Vector type: Mammalian Expression, Retroviral
Growth in bacteria
  Bacterial resistance: Ampicillin, 100 μg/mL
  Growth temperature: 37°C
  Growth strain: Stbl3
  Growth instructions: Standard growth
  Copy number: Unknown
Gene/Insert
  Gene/Insert name: TBP (alt name: TATA-binding protein)
  Species: M. musculus (mouse)
  Insert size (bp): 951
  GenBank ID: BC012685
  Entrez Gene: Tbp (a.k.a. GTF2D1, Gtf2d, SCA17, TFIID)
  Promoter: LTR
  Cloning method: Restriction Enzyme; 5′ cloning site EcoR1 (destroyed during cloning); 3′ cloning site EcoR1 (destroyed during cloning)
  Sequencing primers: 5′ pBMN_5_primer; 3′ -
Terms and licenses: Academic/Nonprofit Terms; Industry Terms: Not Available to Industry
How to cite: pMX_mTBP was a gift from Marc Timmers (Addgene plasmid # 44333 ; http://n2t.net/addgene:44333 ; RRID:Addgene_44333)
