>Addgene plasmid #44333 | pMX_mTBP | addgene partial sequence | sequence record 63889 | pBMN5 5'-GCTTGGATACACGCCGC-3'
CATCCTCTAGACTGCCGGATCTAGCTAGTTAATTAAGGATCCCAGTGTGGTGGTACGGGAATTGAATCAT
GGACCAGAACAACAGCCTTCCACCTTATGCTCAGGGCTTGGCCTCCCCACAGGGCGCCATGACTCCTGGA
ATTCCCATCTTTAGTCCAATGATGCCTTACGGCACAGGACTTACTCCACAGCCTATTCAGAACACCAACA
GTCTCTCTATTTTGGAAGAGCAACAAAGACAGCAGCAGCAACAGCAACAGCAGCAGCAACAACAGCAGGC
AGTAGCAACTGCAGCAGCCTCAGTACAGCAATCAACATCTCAGCAACCCACACAGGGTGCCTCAGGCCAG
ACCCCACAACTCTTCCATTCTCAAACTCTGACCACTGCACCGTTGCCAGGCACCACCCCCTTGTACCCTT
CACCAATGACTCCTATGACCCCTATCACTCCTGCCACACCAGCTTCTGAGAGCTCTGGAATTGTACCGCA
GCTTCAAAATATTGTATCTACCGTGAATCTTGGCTGTAAACTTGACCTAAAGACCATTGCACTTCGTGCA
AGAAATGCTGAATATAATCCCAAGCGATTTGCTGCAGTCATCATGAGAATAAGAGAGCCACGGACAACTG
CGTTGATTTTCAGTTCTGGAAAAATGGTGTGCACAGGAGCCAAGAGTGAAGAACAATCCAGACTAGCAGC
AAGAAAATATGCTAGAGTTGTGCAGAAGTTGGGCTTCCCAGCTAAGTTCTTAGACTTCAAGATCCAGAAC
ATGGTGGGGAGCTGTGATGTGAAGTTCCCTATAAGGCTGGAAGGCCTTGTGCTGACCCACCAGCAGTTCA
GTAGCTATGAGCCAGAATTATTTCCTGGATTAATCTACAGAATGATCAAACCCAGAATCGTTCTCCTTAT
TTTTGTTTCTGGAAAAGTTGTATTAACAGGTGCTAAAGTTAGAGCAGAGATTTATGAAGCATTTGAAAAC
ATCTACCCCATCTTAAAGGGATTCAGGA
